>Addgene plasmid #136785 | pEBTetD-SNAP-Centrin2 | depositor full sequence | sequence record 276015 | Full Sequence
TTGTACAAAGTGGTGATGGCAGCTAGCGGCGCGCCCGGCCGCGGGGCAGTGCATGTAATCCCTTCAGTTG
GTTGGTACAACTTGCCAACTGGGCCCTGTTCCACATGTGACACGGGGGGGGACCAAACACAAAGGGGTTC
TCTGACTGTAGTTGACATCCTTATAAATGGATGTGCACATTTGCCAACACTGAGTGGCTTTCATCCTGGA
GCAGACTTTGCAGTCTGTGGACTGCAACACAACATTGCCTTTATGTGTAACTCTTGGCTGAAGCTCTTAC
ACCAATGCTGGGGGACATGTACCTCCCAGGGGCCCAGGAAGACTACGGGAGGCTACACCAACGTCAATCA
GAGGGGCCTGTGTAGCTACCGATAAGCGGACCCTCAAGAGGGCATTAGCAATAGTGTTTATAAGGCCCCC
TTGTTAACCCTAAACGGGTAGCATATGCTTCCCGGGTAGTAGTATATACTATCCAGACTAACCCTAATTC
AATAGCATATGTTACCCAACGGGAAGCATATGCTATCGAATTAGGGTTAGTAAAAGGGTCCTAAGGAACA
GCGATATCTCCCACCCCATGAGCTGTCACGGTTTTATTTACATGGGGTCAGGATTCCACGAGGGTAGTGA
ACCATTTTAGTCACAAGGGCAGTGGCTGAAGATCAAGGAGCGGGCAGTGAACTCTCCTGAATCTTCGCCT
GCTTCTTCATTCTCCTTCGTTTAGCTAATAGAATAACTGCTGAGTTGTGAACAGTAAGGTGTATGTGAGG
TGCTCGAAAACAAGGTTTCAGGTGACGCCCCCAGAATAAAATTTGGACGGGGGGTTCAGTGGTGGCATTG
TGCTATGACACCAATATAACCCTCACAAACCCCTTGGGCAATAAATACTAGTGTAGGAATGAAACATTCT
GAATATCTTTAACAATAGAAATCCATGGGGTGGGGACAAGCCGTAAAGACTGGATGTCCATCTCACACGA
ATTTATGGCTATGGGCAACACATAATCCTAGTGCAATATGATACTGGGGTTATTAAGATGTGTCCCAGGC
AGGGACCAAGACAGGTGAACCATGTTGTTACACTCTATTTGTAACAAGGGGAAAGAGAGTGGACGCCGAC
AGCAGCGGACTCCACTGGTTGTCTCTAACACCCCCGAAAATTAAACGGGGCTCCACGCCAATGGGGCCCA
TAAACAAAGACAAGTGGCCACTCTTTTTTTTGAAATTGTGGAGTGGGGGCACGCGTCAGCCCCCACACGC
CGCCCTGCGGTTTTGGACTGTAAAATAAGGGTGTAATAACTTGGCTGATTGTAACCCCGCTAACCACTGC
GGTCAAACCACTTGCCCACAAAACCACTAATGGCACCCCGGGGAATACCTGCATAAGTAGGTGGGCGGGC
CAAGATAGGGGCGCGATTGCTGCGATCTGGAGGACAAATTACACACACTTGCGCCTGAGCGCCAAGCACA
GGGTTGTTGGTCCTCATATTCACGAGGTCGCTGAGAGCACGGTGGGCTAATGTTGCCATGGGTAGCATAT
ACTACCCAAATATCTGGATAGCATATGCTATCCTAATCTATATCTGGGTAGCATAGGCTATCCTAATCTA
TATCTGGGTAGCATATGCTATCCTAATCTATATCTGGGTAGTATATGCTATCCTAATTTATATCTGGGTA
GCATAGGCTATCCTAATCTATATCTGGGTAGCATATGCTATCCTAATCTATATCTGGGTAGTATATGCTA
TCCTAATCTGTATCCGGGTAGCATATGCTATCCTAATAGAGATTAGGGTAGTATATGCTATCCTAATTTA
TATCTGGGTAGCATATACTACCCAAATATCTGGATAGCATATGCTATCCTAATCTATATCTGGGTAGCAT
ATGCTATCCTAATCTATATCTGGGTAGCATAGGCTATCCTAATCTATATCTGGGTAGCATATGCTATCCT
AATCTATATCTGGGTAGTATATGCTATCCTAATTTATATCTGGGTAGCATAGGCTATCCTAATCTATATC
TGGGTAGCATATGCTATCCTAATCTATATCTGGGTAGTATATGCTATCCTAATCTGTATCCGGGTAGCAT
ATGCTATCCTCATGCATATACAGTCAGCATATGATACCCAGTAGTAGAGTGGGAGTGCTATCCTTTGCAT
ATGCCGCCACCTCCCAAGGGGGCGTGAATTTTCGCTGCTTGTCCTTTTCCTGCTGGTTGCTCCCATTCTT
AGGTGAATTTAAGGAGGCCAGGCTAAAGCCGTCGCATGTCTGATTGCTCACCAGGTAAATGTCGCTAATG
TTTTCCAACGCGAGAAGGTGTTGAGCGCGGAGCTGAGTGACGTGACAACATGGGTATGCCCAATTGCCCC
ATGTTGGGAGGACGAAAATGGTGACAAGACAGATGGCCAGAAATACACCAACAGCACGCATGATGTCTAC
TGGGGATTTATTCTTTAGTGCGGGGGAATACACGGCTTTTAATACGATTGAGGGCGTCTCCTAACAAGTT
ACATCACTCCTGCCCTTCCTCACCCTCATCTCCATCACCTCCTTCATCTCCGTCATCTCCGTCATCACCC
TCCGCGGCAGCCCCTTCCACCATAGGTGGAAACCAGGGAGGCAAATCTACTCCATCGTCAAAGCTGCACA
CAGTCACCCTGATATTGCAGGTAGGAGCGGGCTTTGTCATAACAAGGTCCTTAATCGCATCCTTCAAAAC
CTCAGCAAATATATGAGTTTGTAAAAAGACCATGAAATAACAGACAATGGACTCCCTTAGCGGGCCAGGT
TGTGGGCCGGGTCCAGGGGCCATTCCAAAGGGGAGACGACTCAATGGTGTAAGACGACATTGTGGAATAG
CAAGGGCAGTTCCTCGCCTTAGGTTGTAAAGGGAGGTCTTACTACCTCCATATACGAACACACCGGCGAC
CCAAGTTCCTTCGTCGGTAGTCCTTTCTACGTGACTCCTAGCCAGGAGAGCTCTTAAACCTTCTGCAATG
TTCTCAAATTTCGGGTTGGAACCTCCTTGACCACGATGCTTTTCCAAACCACCCTCCTTTTTTGCGCCCT
GCCTCCATCACCCTGACCCCGGGGTCCAGTGCTTGGGCCTTCTCCTGGGTCATCTGCGGGGCCCTGCTCT
ATCGCTCCCGGGGGCACGTCAGGCTCACCATCTGGGCCACCTTCTTGGTGGTATTCAAAATAATCGGCTT
CCCCTACAGGGTGGAAAAATGGCCTTCTACCTGGAGGGGGCCTGCGCGGTGGAGACCCGGATGATGATGA
CTGACTACTGGGACTCCTGGGCCTCTTTTCTCCACGTCCACGACCTCTCCCCCTGGCTCTTTCACGACTT
CCCCCCCTGGCTCTTTCACGTCCTCTACCCCGGCGGCCTCCACTACCTCCTCGACCCCGGCCTCCACTAC
CTCCTCGACCCCGGCCTCCACTGCCTCCTCGACCCCGGCCTCCACCTCCTGCTCCTGCCCCTCCTGCTCC
TGCCCCTCCTCCTGCTCCTGCCCCTCCTGCCCCTCCTGCTCCTGCCCCTCCTGCCCCTCCTGCTCCTGCC
CCTCCTGCCCCTCCTGCTCCTGCCCCTCCTGCCCCTCCTCCTGCTCCTGCCCCTCCTGCCCCTCCTCCTG
CTCCTGCCCCTCCTGCCCCTCCTGCTCCTGCCCCTCCTGCCCCTCCTGCTCCTGCCCCTCCTGCCCCTCC
TGCTCCTGCCCCTCCTGCTCCTGCCCCTCCTGCTCCTGCCCCTCCTGCTCCTGCCCCTCCTGCCCCTCCT
GCCCCTCCTCCTGCTCCTGCCCCTCCTGCTCCTGCCCCTCCTGCCCCTCCTGCCCCTCCTGCTCCTGCCC
CTCCTCCTGCTCCTGCCCCTCCTGCCCCTCCTGCCCCTCCTCCTGCTCCTGCCCCTCCTGCCCCTCCTCC
TGCTCCTGCCCCTCCTCCTGCTCCTGCCCCTCCTGCCCCTCCTGCCCCTCCTCCTGCTCCTGCCCCTCCT
GCCCCTCCTCCTGCTCCTGCCCCTCCTCCTGCTCCTGCCCCTCCTGCCCCTCCTGCCCCTCCTCCTGCTC
CTGCCCCTCCTCCTGCTCCTGCCCCTCCTGCCCCTCCTGCCCCTCCTGCCCCTCCTCCTGCTCCTGCCCC
TCCTCCTGCTCCTGCCCCTCCTGCTCCTGCCCCTCCCGCTCCTGCTCCTGCTCCTGTTCCACCGTGGGTC
CCTTTGCAGCCAATGCAACTTGGACGTTTTTGGGGTCTCCGGACACCATCTCTATGTCTTGGCCCTGATC
CTGAGCCGCCCGGGGCTCCTGGTCTTCCGCCTCCTCGTCCTCGTCCTCTTCCCCGTCCTCGTCCATGGTT
ATCACCCCCTCTTCTTTGAGGTCCACTGCCGCCGGAGCCTTCTGGTCCAGATGTGTCTCCCTTCTCTCCT
AGGCCATTTCCAGGTCCTGTACCTGGCCCCTCGTCAGACATGATTCACACTAAAAGAGATCAATAGACAT
CTTTATTAGACGACGCTCAGTGAATACAGGGAGTGCAGACTCCTGCCCCCTCCAACAGCCCCCCCACCCT
CATCCCCTTCATGGTCGCTGTCAGACAGATCCAGGTCTGAAAATTCCCCATCCTCCGAACCATCCTCGTC
CTCATCACCAATTACTCGCAGCCCGGAAAACTCCCGCTGAACATCCTCAAGATTTGCGTCCTGAGCCTCA
AGCCAGGCCTCAAATTCCTCGTCCCCCTTTTTGCTGGACGGTAGGGATGGGGATTCTCGGGACCCCTCCT
CTTCCTCTTCAAGGTCACCAGACAGAGATGCTACTGGGGCAACGGAAGAAAAGCTGGGTGCGGCCTGTGA
GGATCAGCTTATCGATGATAAGCTGTCAAACATGAGAATTCTTGAAGACGAAAGGGCCTCGTGATACGCC
TATTTTTATAGGTTAATGTCATGATAATAATGGTTTCTTAGACGTCAGGTGGCACTTTTCGGGGAAATGT
GCGCGGAACCCCTATTTGTTTATTTTTCTAAATACATTCAAATATGTATCCGCTCATGAGACAATAACCC
TGATAAATGCTTCAATAATATTGAAAAAGGAAGAGTATGAGTATTCAACATTTCCGTGTCGCCCTTATTC
CCTTTTTTGCGGCATTTTGCCTTCCTGTTTTTGCTCACCCAGAAACGCTGGTGAAAGTAAAAGATGCTGA
AGATCAGTTGGGTGCACGAGTGGGTTACATCGAACTGGATCTCAACAGCGGTAAGATCCTTGAGAGTTTT
CGCCCCGAAGAACGTTTTCCAATGATGAGCACTTTTAAAGTTCTGCTATGTGGCGCGGTATTATCCCGTG
TTGACGCCGGGCAAGAGCAACTCGGTCGCCGCATACACTATTCTCAGAATGACTTGGTTGAGTACTCACC
AGTCACAGAAAAGCATCTTACGGATGGCATGACAGTAAGAGAATTATGCAGTGCTGCCATAACCATGAGT
GATAACACTGCGGCCAACTTACTTCTGACAACGATCGGAGGACCGAAGGAGCTAACCGCTTTTTTGCACA
ACATGGGGGATCATGTAACTCGCCTTGATCGTTGGGAACCGGAGCTGAATGAAGCCATACCAAACGACGA
GCGTGACACCACGATGCCTGCAGCAATGGCAACAACGTTGCGCAAACTATTAACTGGCGAACTACTTACT
CTAGCTTCCCGGCAACAATTAATAGACTGGATGGAGGCGGATAAAGTTGCAGGACCACTTCTGCGCTCGG
CCCTTCCGGCTGGCTGGTTTATTGCTGATAAATCTGGAGCCGGTGAGCGTGGGTCTCGCGGTATCATTGC
AGCACTGGGGCCAGATGGTAAGCCCTCCCGTATCGTAGTTATCTACACGACGGGGAGTCAGGCAACTATG
GATGAACGAAATAGACAGATCGCTGAGATAGGTGCCTCACTGATTAAGCATTGGTAACTGTCAGACCAAG
TTTACTCATATATACTTTAGATTGATTTAAAACTTCATTTTTAATTTAAAAGGATCTAGGTGAAGATCCT
TTTTGATAATCTCATGACCAAAATCCCTTAACGTGAGTTTTCGTTCCACTGAGCGTCAGACCCCGTAGAA
AAGATCAAAGGATCTTCTTGAGATCCTTTTTTTCTGCGCGTAATCTGCTGCTTGCAAACAAAAAAACCAC
CGCTACCAGCGGTGGTTTGTTTGCCGGATCAAGAGCTACCAACTCTTTTTCCGAAGGTAACTGGCTTCAG
CAGAGCGCAGATACCAAATACTGTCCTTCTAGTGTAGCCGTAGTTAGGCCACCACTTCAAGAACTCTGTA
GCACCGCCTACATACCTCGCTCTGCTAATCCTGTTACCAGTGGCTGCTGCCAGTGGCGATAAGTCGTGTC
TTACCGGGTTGGACTCAAGACGATAGTTACCGGATAAGGCGCAGCGGTCGGGCTGAACGGGGGGTTCGTG
CACACAGCCCAGCTTGGAGCGAACGACCTACACCGAACTGAGATACCTACAGCGTGAGCTATGAGAAAGC
GCCACGCTTCCCGAAGGGAGAAAGGCGGACAGGTATCCGGTAAGCGGCAGGGTCGGAACAGGAGAGCGCA
CGAGGGAGCTTCCAGGGGGAAACGCCTGGTATCTTTATAGTCCTGTCGGGTTTCGCCACCTCTGACTTGA
GCGTCGATTTTTGTGATGCTCGTCAGGGGGGCGGAGCCTATGGAAAAACGCCAGCAACGCGGCCTTTTTA
CGGTTCCTGGCCTTTTGCTGGCCTTGAAGCTGTCCCTGATGGTCGTCATCTACCTGCCTGGACAGCATGG
CCTGCAACGCGGGCATCCCGATGCCGCCGGAAGCGAGAAGAATCATAATGGGGAAGGCCATCCAGCCTCG
CGTCGAACTAGATGATCCGGCTGTGGAATGTGTGTCAGTTAGGGTGTGGAAAGTCCCCAGGCTCCCCAGC
AGGCAGAAGTATGCAAAGCATGCATCTCAATTAGTCAGCAACCAGGTGTGGAAAGTCCCCAGGCTCCCCA
GCAGGCAGAAGTATGCAAAGCATGCATCTCAATTAGTCAGCAACCATAGTCCCGCCCCTAACTCCGCCCA
TCCCGCCCCTAACTCCGCCCAGTTCCGCCCATTCTCCGCCCCATGGCTGACTAATTTTTTTTATTTATGC
AGAGGCCGAGGCCGCCTCGGCCTCTGAGCTATTCCAGAAGTAGTGAGGAGGCTTTTTTGGAGGGTGACCG
CCACGACCGGTGCCGCCACCATCCCCTGACCCACGCCCCTGACCCCTCACAAGGAGACGACCTTCCATGA
CCGAGTACAAGCCCACGGTGCGCCTCGCCACCCGCGACGACGTCCCCCGGGCCGTACGCACCCTCGCCGC
CGCGTTCGCCGACTACCCCGCCACGCGCCACACCGTCGACCCCGACCGCCACATCGAACGCGTCACCGAG
CTGCAAGAACTCTTCCTCACGCGCGTCGGGCTCGACATCGGCAAGGTGTGGGTCGCGGACGACGGCGCCG
CGGTGGCGGTCTGGACCACGCCGGAGAGCGTCGAAGCGGGGGCGGTGTTCGCCGAGATCGGCCCGCGCAT
GGCCGAGTTGAGCGGTTCCCGGCTGGCCGCGCAGCAACAGATGGAAGGCCTCCTGGCGCCGCACCGGCCC
AAGGAGCCCGCGTGGTTCCTGGCCACCGTCGGCGTCTCGCCCGACCACCAGGGCAAGGGTCTGGGCAGCG
CCGTCGTGCTCCCCGGAGTGGAGGCGGCCGAGCGCGCCGGGGTGCCCGCCTTCCTGGAGACCTCCGCGCC
CCGCAACCTCCCCTTCTACGAGCGGCTCGGCTTCACCGTCACCGCCGACGTCGAGGTGCCCGAAGGACCG
CGCACCTGGTGCATGACCCGCAAGCCCGGTGCCTGACGCCCGCCCCACGACCCGCAGCGCCCGACCGAAA
GGAGCGCACGACCCGGTCCGACGCGGCCCGACGGGTCCGAGGGGGGTCGACCTCGAAACTTGTTTATTGC
AGCTTATAATGGTTACAAATAAAGCAATAGCATCACAAATTTCACAAATAAAGCATTTTTTTCACTGCAT
TCTAGTTGTGGTTTGTCCAAACTCATCAATGTATCTTATCATGTCTGGATCTGATCCGAACCCCTTCCTC
GACCAATTCTCATGTTTGACAGCTTATCATCGCAGATCCGGGCAACGTTGTTGCCATTGCTCGACCAATT
CTCATGTTTGACAGCTTATCATCGCAGATCCGTATGGTGCACTCTCAGTACAATCTGCTCTGATGCCGCA
TAGTTAAGCCAGTATCTGCTCCCTGCTTGTGTGTTGGAGGTCGCTGAGTAGTGCGCGAGCAAAATTTAAG
CTACAACAAGGCAAGGCTTGACCGACAATTGCATGAAGAATCTGCTTAGGGTTAGGCGTTTTGCGCTGCT
TCGCGATGTACGGGCCAGATATACGCGTATCTGAGGGGACTAGGGTGTGTTTAGGCGAAAAGCGGGGCTT
CGGTTGTACGCGGTTAGGAGTCCCCTCAGGATATAGTAGTTTCGCTTTTGCATAGGGAGGGGGAAATGTA
GTCTTATGCAATACTCTTGTAGTCTTGCAACATGGTAACGATGAGTTAGCAACATGCCTTACAAGGAGAG
AAAAAGCACCGTGCATGCCGATTGGTGGAAGTAAGGTGGTACGATCGTGCCTTATTAGGAAGGCAACAGA
CGGGTCTGACATGGATTGGACGAACCACTGAATTCCGCATTGCAGAGATATTGTATTTAAGTGCCTAGCT
CGATACAATAAACGCCATTTGACCATTCACCACATTGGTGTGCACCTCCAAGCTGGCCGGGGATCCTCTA
GGGCCTCTGAGCTATTCCAGAAGTAGTGAAGAGGCTTTTTTGGAGGCCTAGGCTTTTGCAAAAAGCTCCG
GATCGATCCTGAGAACTTCAGGGTGAGTTTGGGGACCCTTGATTGTTCTTTCTTTTTCGCTATTGTAAAA
TTCATGTTATATGGAGGGGGCAAAGTTTTCAGGGTGTTGTTTAGAATGGGAAGATGTCCCTTGTATCACC
ATGGACCCTCATGATAATTTTGTTTCTTTCACTTTCTACTCTGTTGACAACCATTGTCTCCTCTTATTTT
CTTTTCATTTTCTGTAACTTTTTCGTTAAACTTTAGCTTGCATTTGTAACGAATTTTTAAATTCACTTTT
GTTTATTTGTCAGATTGTAAGTACTTTCTCTAATCACTTTTTTTTCAAGGCAATCAGGGTATATTATATT
GTACTTCAGCACAGTTTTAGAGAACAATTGTTATAATTAAATGATAAGGTAGAATATTTCTGCATATAAA
TTCTGGCTGGCGTGGAAATATTCTTATTGGTAGAAACAACTACATCCTGGTCATCATCCTGCCTTTCTCT
TTATGGTTACAATGATATACACTGTTTGAGATGAGGATAAAATACTCTGAGTCCAAACCGGGCCCCTCTG
CTAACCATGTTCATGCCTTCTTCTTTTTCCTACAGCTCCTGGGCAACGTGCTGGTTATTGTGCTGTCTCA
TCATTTTGGCAAAGAATTGTAATACGACTCACTATAGGGCGAATTGATATGTCTAGATTAGATAAAAGTA
AAGTGATTAACAGCGCATTAGAGCTGCTTAATGAGGTCGGAATCGAAGGTTTAACAACCCGTAAACTCGC
CCAGAAGCTAGGTGTAGAGCAGCCTACATTGTATTGGCATGTAAAAAATAAGCGGGCTTTGCTCGACGCC
TTAGCCATTGAGATGTTAGATAGGCACCATACTCACTTTTGCCCTTTAGAAGGGGAAAGCTGGCAAGATT
TTTTACGTAATAACGCTAAAAGTTTTAGATGTGCTTTACTAAGTCATCGCGATGGAGCAAAAGTACATTT
AGGTACACGGCCTACAGAAAAACAGTATGAAACTCTCGAAAATCAATTAGCCTTTTTATGCCAACAAGGT
TTTTCACTAGAGAATGCATTATATGCACTCAGCGCTGTGGGGCATTTTACTTTAGGTTGCGTATTGGAAG
ATCAAGAGCATCAAGTCGCTAAAGAAGAAAGGGAAACACCTACTACTGATAGTATGCCGCCATTATTACG
ACAAGCTATCGAATTATTTGATCACCAAGGTGCAGAGCCAGCCTTCTTATTCGGCCTTGAATTGATCATA
TGCGGATTAGAAAAACAACTTAAATGTGAAAGTGGGTCCGCGTACAGCGGATCCCGGGAATTCAGATCTT
ATTAAAGCAGAACTTGTTTATTGCAGCTTATAATGGTTACAAATAAAGCAATAGCATCACAAATTTCACA
AATAAAGCATTTTTTTCACTGCATTCTAGTTGTGGTTTGTCCAAACTCATCAATGTATCTTATCATGTCT
GGTCGAATCCATGGCGCAGAACTGGTAGGTATGGAAGATCCGCGTTGACATTGATTATTGACTAGTTATT
AATAGTAATCAATTACGGGGTCATTAGTTCATAGCCCATATATGGAGTTCCGCGTTACATAACTTACGGT
AAATGGCCCGCCTGGCTGACCGCCCAACGACCCCCGCCCATTGACGTCAATAATGACGTATGTTCCCATA
GTAACGCCAATAGGGACTTTCCATTGACGTCAATGGGTGGAGTATTTACGGTAAACTGCCCACTTGGCAG
TACATCAAGTGTATCATATGCCAAGTACGCCCCCTATTGACGTCAATGACGGTAAATGGCCCGCCTGGCA
TTATGCCCAGTACATGACCTTATGGGACTTTCCTACTTGGCAGTACATCTACGTATTAGTCATCGCTATT
ACCATGGTGATGCGGTTTTGGCAGTACATCAATGGGCGTGGATAGCGGTTTGACTCACGGGGATTTCCAA
GTCTCCACCCCATTGACGTCAATGGGAGTTTGTTTTGGCACCAAAATCAACGGGACTTTCCAAAATGTCG
TAACAACTCCGCCCCATTGACGCAAATGGGCGGTAGGCGTGTACGGTGGGAGGTCTATATAAGCAGAGCT
CTCCCTATCAGTGATAGAGATCTCCCTATCAGTGATAGAGATCGTCGACGAGCTCGTTTAGTGAACCGTC
AGATCGCCTGGAGACGCCATCCACGCTGTTTTGACCTCCATAGAAGACACCGGGACCGATCCAGCCTCCG
GACTCTAGCGTTTAAACTTAAGCTTACCACCATGGATTATAAAGACGATGATGACAAGCACCACCACCAC
CACCACGACAAGGATTGTGAAATGAAACGCACCACACTGGACAGCCCTTTGGGGAAGCTGGAGCTGTCTG
GTTGTGAGCAGGGTCTGCACGAAATAATTTTTCTGGGCAAGGGGACGTCTGCAGCTGATGCCGTGGAGGT
CCCAGCCCCCGCTGCGGTTCTCGGAGGTCCGGAGCCCCTGATGCAGGCTACAGCCTGGCTGAATGCCTAT
TTCCACCAGCCCGAGGCTATCGAAGAGTTCCCCGTGCCGGCTCTTCACCATCCCGTTTTCCAGCAAGAGT
CGTTCACCAGACAGGTGTTATGGAAGCTGCTGAAGGTTGTGAAATTCGGAGAAGTGATTTCTTACTCTCA
CTTAGCAGCCCTGGCAGGCAACCCCGCAGCCACGGCAGCAGTGAAGACGGCACTGAGTGGCAATCCTGTC
CCTATCCTGATCCCGTGCCACAGAGTGGTCCAGGGGGATTTGGATGTGGGCGGTTACGAGGGTGGACTGG
CCGTGAAGGAATGGCTTCTGGCCCATGAAGGCCACCGGTTGGGGAAGCCAGGCTTGGGATTCGAACTGGA
GGTGCTGTTCCAGGGCCCCGGTACCGCCATCACAAGTTTGTACAAAAAAGCAGGCTTAATGGCCTCCAAC
TTTAAGAAGGCAAACATGGCATCAAGTTCTCAGCGAAAAAGAATGAGCCCTAAGCCTGAGCTTACTGAAG
AGCAAAAGCAGGAGATCCGGGAAGCTTTTGATCTTTTCGATGCGGATGGAACTGGCACCATAGATGTTAA
AGAACTGAAGGTGGCAATGAGGGCCCTGGGCTTTGAACCCAAGAAAGAAGAAATTAAGAAAATGATAAGT
GAAATTGATAAGGAAGGGACAGGAAAAATGAACTTTGGTGACTTTTTAACTGTGATGACCCAGAAAATGT
CTGAGAAAGATACTAAAGAAGAAATCCTGAAAGCTTTCAAGCTCTTTGATGATGATGAAACTGGGAAGAT
TTCGTTCAAAAATCTGAAACGCGTGGCCAAGGAGTTGGGTGAGAACCTGACTGATGAGGAGCTGCAGGAA
ATGATTGATGAAGCTGATCGAGATGGAGATGGAGAGGTCAGTGAGCAAGAGTTCCTGCGCATCATGAAAA
AGACCAGCCTCTATTAATGATACCCAGCTTTC
Features (pLannotate 1.2.2; 30 found; start..end, strand, type, name):
    433..2222    -  rep_origin     oriP: Epstein-Barr virus oriP replication origin (Yates et al., 2000)
   2223..2441    -  CDS            gL (fragment): GL_EBVB9 - Experimental evidence at protein level: Swiss-Prot protein existence level 1. The heterodimer glycoprotein H-glycoprotein L is required for the fusion of viral and plasma membranes leading to virus entry into the host cell. Acts as a functional inhibitor of gH and maintains gH in an inhibited form. Upon binding to host integrins, gL dissociates from gH leading to activation of the viral fusion glycoproteins gB and gH. Fusion of EBV with B-lymphocytes requires the additional receptor- binding protein gp42, which forms a complex with gH/gL. The heterodimer gH/gL targets also host EPHA
   2524..4451    -  CDS            EBNA1 (fragment): Epstein-Barr nuclear antigen 1, also known as EBNA-1 crucial for latent viral infection, and for episomal amplification of vectors containing the oriP origin (Okita et al., 2013)
   4489..4833    -  CDS            BRRF2_EBVB9 (fragment): Protein inferred from homology: Swiss-Prot protein existence level 3. From Epstein-Barr virus (strain B95-8) (HHV-4) (Human herpesvirus 4).
   4836..4859    -  promoter       tet promoter (fragment): E. coli promoter for tetracycline efflux protein gene
   4972..5076    +  promoter       AmpR promoter: bla
   5077..5937    +  CDS            AmpR: β-lactamase; bla; confers resistance to ampicillin, carbenicillin, and related antibiotics
   6108..6696    +  rep_origin     ori: high-copy-number ColE1/pMB1/pBR322/pUC origin of replication
   6742..6865    -  CDS            TcR (fragment): tetracycline efflux protein; tet; confers resistance to tetracycline
   6903..7200    +  promoter       SV40 promoter: SV40 enhancer and early promoter
   7277..7876    +  CDS            PuroR: puromycin N-acetyltransferase; pac from Streptomyces alboniger; confers resistance to puromycin
   7967..8101    +  polyA_signal   SV40 poly(A) signal: SV40 polyadenylation signal
   8223..8275    -  misc_feature   bom (fragment): basis of mobility region from pBR322
   8406..8499    +  ncRNA          Retro dr1: Accession: RF00214 - Retrovirus direct repeat 1 (dr1)
   8535..8796    +  promoter       RSV promoter: Rous sarcoma virus enhancer/promoter
   8822..8882    +  promoter       SV40 promoter (fragment): SV40 early promoter
   8913..9485    +  intron         β-globin intron: intron from rabbit β-globin gene
   9540..9558    +  promoter       T7 promoter: promoter for bacteriophage T7 RNA polymerase
   9569..10189   +  CDS            tetR: TETR2_ECOLX - Experimental evidence at protein level: Swiss-Prot protein existence level 1. TetR is the repressor of the tetracycline resistance element; its N-terminal region forms a helix-turn-helix structure and binds DNA. Binding of tetracycline to TetR reduces the repressor affinity for the tetracycline resistance gene (tetA) promoter operator sites. From Escherichia coli.
  10231..10352   +  polyA_signal   SV40 poly(A) signal: SV40 polyadenylation signal
  10407..10786   +  enhancer       CMV enhancer: human cytomegalovirus immediate early enhancer
  10787..10990   +  promoter       CMV promoter: human cytomegalovirus (CMV) immediate early promoter
  10992..11011   +  promoter       PLtetO-1 promoter (fragment): modified phage lambda PL promoter with tet operator sites (Lutz and Bujard, 1997)
  11013..11032   +  promoter       PLtetO-1 promoter (fragment): modified phage lambda PL promoter with tet operator sites (Lutz and Bujard, 1997)
  11040..11073   +  promoter       TRE3GV promoter (fragment): 3rd-generation Tet-responsive promoter that can be activated by binding of Tet-On® 3G, optimized for retroviral and lentiviral vectors
  11189..11206   +  CDS            9xHis (fragment): 9xHis affinity tag
  11207..11749   +  CDS            MGMT (fragment): MGMT_HUMAN - Experimental evidence at protein level: Swiss-Prot protein existence level 1. Involved in the cellular defense against the biological effects of O6-methylguanine (O6-MeG) and O4-methylthymine (O4-MeT) in DNA. Repairs the methylated nucleobase in DNA by stoichiometrically transferring the methyl group to a cysteine residue in the enzyme. This is a suicide reaction: the enzyme is irreversibly inactivated. From Homo sapiens (Human).
  11792..11816   +  protein_bind   attB1: mutant version of attB; recombination site for the Gateway® BP reaction BP Clonase™
  11819..12334   +  CDS            CETN2: CETN2_HUMAN - Also known as CALT, CEN2. Experimental evidence at protein level: Swiss-Prot protein existence level 1. As a component of the TREX-2 complex, involved in the export of mRNAs to the cytoplasm through the nuclear pores. From Homo sapiens (Human).
  12342..14      -  protein_bind   attB2 (across the origin): mutant version of attB; recombination site for the Gateway® BP reaction BP Clonase™
