>Addgene plasmid #136785 | pEBTetD-SNAP-Centrin2 | addgene full sequence | sequence record 276017 | Addgene NGS Result
TTGTACAAAGTGGTGATGGCAGCTAGCGGCGCGCCCGGCCGCGGGGCAGTGCATGTAATCCCTTCAGTTG
GTTGGTACAACTTGCCAACTGGGCCCTGTTCCACATGTGACACGGGGGGGGACCAAACACAAAGGGGTTC
TCTGACTGTAGTTGACATCCTTATAAATGGATGTGCACATTTGCCAACACTGAGTGGCTTTCATCCTGGA
GCAGACTTTGCAGTCTGTGGACTGCAACACAACATTGCCTTTATGTGTAACTCTTGGCTGAAGCTCTTAC
ACCAATGCTGGGGGACATGTACCTCCCAGGGGCCCAGGAAGACTACGGGAGGCTACACCAACGTCAATCA
GAGGGGCCTGTGTAGCTACCGATAAGCGGACCCTCAAGAGGGCATTAGCAATAGTGTTTATAAGGCCCCC
TTGTTAACCCTAAACGGGTAGCATATGCTTCCCGGGTAGTAGTATATACTATCCAGACTAACCCTAATTC
AATAGCATATGTTACCCAACGGGAAGCATATGCTATCGAATTAGGGTTAGTAAAAGGGTCCTAAGGAACA
GCGATATCTCCCACCCCATGAGCTGTCACGGTTTTATTTACATGGGGTCAGGATTCCACGAGGGTAGTGA
ACCATTTTAGTCACAAGGGCAGTGGCTGAAGATCAAGGAGCGGGCAGTGAACTCTCCTGAATCTTCGCCT
GCTTCTTCATTCTCCTTCGTTTAGCTAATAGAATAACTGCTGAGTTGTGAACAGTAAGGTGTATGTGAGG
TGCTCGAAAACAAGGTTTCAGGTGACGCCCCCAGAATAAAATTTGGACGGGGGGTTCAGTGGTGGCATTG
TGCTATGACACCAATATAACCCTCACAAACCCCTTGGGCAATAAATACTAGTGTAGGAATGAAACATTCT
GAATATCTTTAACAATAGAAATCCATGGGGTGGGGACAAGCCGTAAAGACTGGATGTCCATCTCACACGA
ATTTATGGCTATGGGCAACACATAATCCTAGTGCAATATGATACTGGGGTTATTAAGATGTGTCCCAGGC
AGGGACCAAGACAGGTGAACCATGTTGTTACACTCTATTTGTAACAAGGGGAAAGAGAGTGGACGCCGAC
AGCAGCGGACTCCACTGGTTGTCTCTAACACCCCCGAAAATTAAACGGGGCTCCACGCCAATGGGGCCCA
TAAACAAAGACAAGTGGCCACTCTTTTTTTTGAAATTGTGGAGTGGGGGCACGCGTCAGCCCCCACACGC
CGCCCTGCGGTTTTGGACTGTAAAATAAGGGTGTAATAACTTGGCTGATTGTAACCCCGCTAACCACTGC
GGTCAAACCACTTGCCCACAAAACCACTAATGGCACCCCGGGGAATACCTGCATAAGTAGGTGGGCGGGC
CAAGATAGGGGCGCGATTGCTGCGATCTGGAGGACAAATTACACACACTTGCGCCTGAGCGCCAAGCACA
GGGTTGTTGGTCCTCATATTCACGAGGTCGCTGAGAGCACGGTGGGCTAATGTTGCCATGGGTAGCATAT
ACTACCCAAATATCTGGATAGCATATGCTATCCTAATCTATATCTGGGTAGCATAGGCTATCCTAATCTA
TATCTGGGTAGTATATGCTATCCTAATCTGTATCCGGGTAGCATATGCTATCCTAATAGAGATTAGGGTA
GTATATGCTATCCTAATTTATATCTGGGTAGCATATACTACCCAAATATCTGGATAGCATATGCTATCCT
AATCTATATCTGGGTAGCATATGCTATCCTAATCTATATCTGGGTAGCATAGGCTATCCTAATCTATATC
TGGGTAGCATATGCTATCCTAATCTATATCTGGGTAGTATATGCTATCCTAATTTATATCTGGGTAGCAT
AGGCTATCCTAATCTATATCTGGGTAGCATATGCTATCCTAATCTATATCTGGGTAGTATATGCTATCCT
AATCTGTATCCGGGTAGCATATGCTATCCTCATGCATATACAGTCAGCATATGATACCCAGTAGTAGAGT
GGGAGTGCTATCCTTTGCATATGCCGCCACCTCCCAAGGGGGCGTGAATTTTCGCTGCTTGTCCTTTTCC
TGCTGGTTGCTCCCATTCTTAGGTGAATTTAAGGAGGCCAGGCTAAAGCCGTCGCATGTCTGATTGCTCA
CCAGGTAAATGTCGCTAATGTTTTCCAACGCGAGAAGGTGTTGAGCGCGGAGCTGAGTGACGTGACAACA
TGGGTATGCCCAATTGCCCCATGTTGGGAGGACGAAAATGGTGACAAGACAGATGGCCAGAAATACACCA
ACAGCACGCATGATGTCTACTGGGGATTTATTCTTTAGTGCGGGGGAATACACGGCTTTTAATACGATTG
AGGGCGTCTCCTAACAAGTTACATCACTCCTGCCCTTCCTCACCCTCATCTCCATCACCTCCTTCATCTC
CGTCATCTCCGTCATCACCCTCCGCGGCAGCCCCTTCCACCATAGGTGGAAACCAGGGAGGCAAATCTAC
TCCATCGTCAAAGCTGCACACAGTCACCCTGATATTGCAGGTAGGAGCGGGCTTTGTCATAACAAGGTCC
TTAATCGCATCCTTCAAAACCTCAGCAAATATATGAGTTTGTAAAAAGACCATGAAATAACAGACAATGG
ACTCCCTTAGCGGGCCAGGTTGTGGGCCGGGTCCAGGGGCCATTCCAAAGGGGAGACGACTCAATGGTGT
AAGACGACATTGTGGAATAGCAAGGGCAGTTCCTCGCCTTAGGTTGTAAAGGGAGGTCTTACTACCTCCA
TATACGAACACACCGGCGACCCAAGTTCCTTCGTCGGTAGTCCTTTCTACGTGACTCCTAGCCAGGAGAG
CTCTTAAACCTTCTGCAATGTTCTCAAATTTCGGGTTGGAACCTCCTTGACCACGATGCTTTCCAAACCA
CCCTCCTTTTTTGCGCCTGCCTCCATCACCCTGACCCCGGGGTCCAGTGCTTGGGCCTTCTCCTGGGTCA
TCTGCGGGGCCCTGCTCTATCGCTCCCGGGGGCACGTCAGGCTCACCATCTGGGCCACCTTCTTGGTGGT
ATTCAAAATAATCGGCTTCCCCTACAGGGTGGAAAAATGGCCTTCTACCTGGAGGGGGCCTGCGCGGTGG
AGACCCGGATGATGATGACTGACTACTGGGACTCCTGGGCCTCTTTTCTCCACGTCCACGACCTCTCCCC
CTGGCTCTTTCACGACTTCCCCCCCTGGCTCTTTCACGTCCTCTACCCCGGCGGCCTCCACTACCTCCTC
GACCCCGGCCTCCACTACCTCCTCGACCCCGGCCTCCACTGCCTCCTCGACCCCGGCCTCCACCTCCTGC
TCCTGCCCCTCCTGCTCCTGCCCCTCCTCCTGCTCCTGCCCCTCCTGCCCCTCCTSCTCCTGCCCCTCCT
GCCCCTCCTGCTCCTGCCCCTCCTNCNCCTCCTGCTCCTGCCCCTCCTGCCCCTCCTCCTGCTCCTGCCC
CTCCTGCCCCTCCTCCTGCTCCTGCCCCTCCTGCCCCTCCTGCTCCTGCCCCTCCTGCCCCTCCTGCTCC
TGCCCCTCCTGCCCCTCCTGCTCCTGCCCCTCCTGCTCCTGCCCCTCCTGCTCCTGCCCCTCCTGCTCCT
GCCCCTCCTGCCCCTCCTGCCCCTCCTCCTGCTCCTGCCCCTCCTGCTCCTGCCCCTCCTGCCCCTCCTG
CCCCTCCTGCTCCTGCCCCTCCTCCTGCTCCTGCCCCTCCTGCCCCTCCTGCCCCTCCTCCTGCTCCTGC
CCCTCCTGCCCCTCCTCCTGCTCCTGCCCCTCCTCCTGCTCCTGCCCCTCCTGCCCCTCCTGCCCCTCCT
CCTGCTCCTGCCCCTCCTGCCCCTCCTCCTGCTCCTGCCCCTCCTCCTGCTCCTGCCCCTCCTGCCCCTC
CTGCCCCTCCTCCTSCTCCTGCCCCTCCTCCTGCTCCTGCCCCTCCTGCCCCTCCTGCCCCTCCTGCCCC
TCCTCCTGCTCCTGCCCCTCCTCCTGCTCCTGCCCCTCCTGCTCCTGCCCCTCCCGCTCCTGCTCCTGCT
CCTGTTCCACCGTGGGTCCCTTTGCAGCCAATGCAACTTGGACGTTTTTGGGGTCTCCGGACACCATCTC
TATGTCTTGGCCCTGATCCTGAGCCGCCCGGGGCTCCTGGTCTTCCGCCTCCTCGTCCTCGTCCTCTTCC
CCGTCCTCGTCCATGGTTATCACCCCCTCTTCTTTGAGGTCCACTGCCGCCGGAGCCTTCTGGTCCAGAT
GTGTCTCCCTTCTCTCCTAGGCCATTTCCAGGTCCTGTACCTGGCCCCTCGTCAGACATGATTCACACTA
AAAGAGATCAATAGACATCTTTATTAGACGACGCTCAGTGAATACAGGGAGTGCAGACTCCTGCCCCCTC
CAACAGCCCCCCCACCCTCATCCCCTTCATGGTCGCTGTCAGACAGATCCAGGTCTGAAAATTCCCCATC
CTCCGAACCATCCTCGTCCTCATCACCAATTACTCGCAGCCCGGAAAACTCCCGCTGAACATCCTCAAGA
TTTGCGTCCTGAGCCTCAAGCCAGGCCTCAAATTCCTCGTCCCCCTTTTTGCTGGACGGTAGGGATGGGG
ATTCTCGGGACCCCTCCTCTTCCTCTTCAAGGTCACCAGACAGAGATGCTACTGGGGCAACGGAAGAAAA
GCTGGGTGCGGCCTGTGAGGATCAGCTTATCGATGATAAGCTGTCAAACATGAGAATTCTTGAAGACGAA
AGGGCCTCGTGATACGCCTATTTTTATAGGTTAATGTCATGATAATAATGGTTTCTTAGACGTCAGGTGG
CACTTTTCGGGGAAATGTGCGCGGAACCCCTATTTGTTTATTTTTCTAAATACATTCAAATATGTATCCG
CTCATGAGACAATAACCCTGATAAATGCTTCAATAATATTGAAAAAGGAAGAGTATGAGTATTCAACATT
TCCGTGTCGCCCTTATTCCCTTTTTTGCGGCATTTTGCCTTCCTGTTTTTGCTCACCCAGAAACGCTGGT
GAAAGTAAAAGATGCTGAAGATCAGTTGGGTGCACGAGTGGGTTACATCGAACTGGATCTCAACAGCGGT
AAGATCCTTGAGAGTTTTCGCCCCGAAGAACGTTTTCCAATGATGAGCACTTTTAAAGTTCTGCTATGTG
GCGCGGTATTATCCCGTGTTGACGCCGGGCAAGAGCAACTCGGTCGCCGCATACACTATTCTCAGAATGA
CTTGGTTGAGTACTCACCAGTCACAGAAAAGCATCTTACGGATGGCATGACAGTAAGAGAATTATGCAGT
GCTGCCATAACCATGAGTGATAACACTGCGGCCAACTTACTTCTGACAACGATCGGAGGACCGAAGGAGC
TAACCGCTTTTTTGCACAACATGGGGGATCATGTAACTCGCCTTGATCGTTGGGAACCGGAGCTGAATGA
AGCCATACCAAACGACGAGCGTGACACCACGATGCCTGCAGCAATGGCAACAACGTTGCGCAAACTATTA
ACTGGCGAACTACTTACTCTAGCTTCCCGGCAACAATTAATAGACTGGATGGAGGCGGATAAAGTTGCAG
GACCACTTCTGCGCTCGGCCCTTCCGGCTGGCTGGTTTATTGCTGATAAATCTGGAGCCGGTGAGCGTGG
GTCTCGCGGTATCATTGCAGCACTGGGGCCAGATGGTAAGCCCTCCCGTATCGTAGTTATCTACACGACG
GGGAGTCAGGCAACTATGGATGAACGAAATAGACAGATCGCTGAGATAGGTGCCTCACTGATTAAGCATT
GGTAACTGTCAGACCAAGTTTACTCATATATACTTTAGATTGATTTAAAACTTCATTTTTAATTTAAAAG
GATCTAGGTGAAGATCCTTTTTGATAATCTCATGACCAAAATCCCTTAACGTGAGTTTTCGTTCCACTGA
GCGTCAGACCCCGTAGAAAAGATCAAAGGATCTTCTTGAGATCCTTTTTTTCTGCGCGTAATCTGCTGCT
TGCAAACAAAAAAACCACCGCTACCAGCGGTGGTTTGTTTGCCGGATCAAGAGCTACCAACTCTTTTTCC
GAAGGTAACTGGCTTCAGCAGAGCGCAGATACCAAATACTGTCCTTCTAGTGTAGCCGTAGTTAGGCCAC
CACTTCAAGAACTCTGTAGCACCGCCTACATACCTCGCTCTGCTAATCCTGTTACCAGTGGCTGCTGCCA
GTGGCGATAAGTCGTGTCTTACCGGGTTGGACTCAAGACGATAGTTACCGGATAAGGCGCAGCGGTCGGG
CTGAACGGGGGGTTCGTGCACACAGCCCAGCTTGGAGCGAACGACCTACACCGAACTGAGATACCTACAG
CGTGAGCTATGAGAAAGCGCCACGCTTCCCGAAGGGAGAAAGGCGGACAGGTATCCGGTAAGCGGCAGGG
TCGGAACAGGAGAGCGCACGAGGGAGCTTCCAGGGGGAAACGCCTGGTATCTTTATAGTCCTGTCGGGTT
TCGCCACCTCTGACTTGAGCGTCGATTTTTGTGATGCTCGTCAGGGGGGCGGAGCCTATGGAAAAACGCC
AGCAACGCGGCCTTTTTACGGTTCCTGGCCTTTTGCTGGCCTTGAAGCTGTCCCTGATGGTCGTCATCTA
CCTGCCTGGACAGCATGGCCTGCAACGCGGGCATCCCGATGCCGCCGGAAGCGAGAAGAATCATAATGGG
GAAGGCCATCCAGCCTCGCGTCGAACTAGATGATCCGGCTGTGGAATGTGTGTCAGTTAGGGTGTGGAAA
GTCCCCAGGCTCCCCAGCAGGCAGAAGTATGCAAAGCATGCATCTCAATTAGTCAGCAACCAGGTGTGGA
AAGTCCCCAGGCTCCCCAGCAGGCAGAAGTATGCAAAGCATGCATCTCAATTAGTCAGCAACCATAGTCC
CGCCCCTAACTCCGCCCATCCCGCCCCTAACTCCGCCCAGTTCCGCCCATTCTCCGCCCCATGGCTGACT
AATTTTTTTTATTTATGCAGAGGCCGAGGCCGCCTCGGCCTCTGAGCTATTCCAGAAGTAGTGAGGAGGC
TTTTTTGGAGGGTGACCGCCACGACCGGTGCCGCCACCATCCCCTGACCCACGCCCCTGACCCCTCACAA
GGAGACGACCTTCCATGACCGAGTACAAGCCCACGGTGCGCCTCGCCACCCGCGACGACGTCCCCCGGGC
CGTACGCACCCTCGCCGCCGCGTTCGCCGACTACCCCGCCACGCGCCACACCGTCGACCCCGACCGCCAC
ATCGAACGCGTCACCGAGCTGCAAGAACTCTTCCTCACGCGCGTCGGGCTCGACATCGGCAAGGTGTGGG
TCGCGGACGACGGCGCCGCGGTGGCGGTCTGGACCACGCCGGAGAGCGTCGAAGCGGGGGCGGTGTTCGC
CGAGATCGGCCCGCGCATGGCCGAGTTGAGCGGTTCCCGGCTGGCCGCGCAGCAACAGATGGAAGGCCTC
CTGGCGCCGCACCGGCCCAAGGAGCCCGCGTGGTTCCTGGCCACCGTCGGCGTCTCGCCCGACCACCAGG
GCAAGGGTCTGGGCAGCGCCGTCGTGCTCCCCGGAGTGGAGGCGGCCGAGCGCGCCGGGGTGCCCGCCTT
CCTGGAGACCTCCGCGCCCCGCAACCTCCCCTTCTACGAGCGGCTCGGCTTCACCGTCACCGCCGACGTC
GAGGTGCCCGAAGGACCGCGCACCTGGTGCATGACCCGCAAGCCCGGTGCCTGACGCCCGCCCCACGACC
CGCAGCGCCCGACCGAAAGGAGCGCACGACCCGGTCCGACGCGGCCCGACGGGTCCGAGGGGGGTCGACC
TCGAAACTTGTTTATTGCAGCTTATAATGGTTACAAATAAAGCAATAGCATCACAAATTTCACAAATAAA
GCATTTTTTTCACTGCATTCTAGTTGTGGTTTGTCCAAACTCATCAATGTATCTTATCATGTCTGGATCT
GATCCGAACCCCTTCCTCGACCAATTCTCATGTTTGACAGCTTATCATCGCAGATCCGGGCAACGTTGTT
GCCATTGCTCGACCAATTCTCATGTTTGACAGCTTATCATCGCAGATCCGTATGGTGCACTCTCAGTACA
ATCTGCTCTGATGCCGCATAGTTAAGCCAGTATCTGCTCCCTGCTTGTGTGTTGGAGGTCGCTGAGTAGT
GCGCGAGCAAAATTTAAGCTACAACAAGGCAAGGCTTGACCGACAATTGCATGAAGAATCTGCTTAGGGT
TAGGCGTTTTGCGCTGCTTCGCGATGTACGGGCCAGATATACGCGTATCTGAGGGGACTAGGGTGTGTTT
AGGCGAAAAGCGGGGCTTCGGTTGTACGCGGTTAGGAGTCCCCTCAGGATATAGTAGTTTCGCTTTTGCA
TAGGGAGGGGGAAATGTAGTCTTATGCAATACTCTTGTAGTCTTGCAACATGGTAACGATGAGTTAGCAA
CATGCCTTACAAGGAGAGAAAAAGCACCGTGCATGCCGATTGGTGGAAGTAAGGTGGTACGATCGTGCCT
TATTAGGAAGGCAACAGACGGGTCTGACATGGATTGGACGAACCACTGAATTCCGCATTGCAGAGATATT
GTATTTAAGTGCCTAGCTCGATACAATAAACGCCATTTGACCATTCACCACATTGGTGTGCACCTCCAAG
CTGGCCGGGGATCCTCTAGGGCCTCTGAGCTATTCCAGAAGTAGTGAAGAGGCTTTTTTGGAGGCCTAGG
CTTTTGCAAAAAGCTCCGGATCGATCCTGAGAACTTCAGGGTGAGTTTGGGGACCCTTGATTGTTCTTTC
TTTTTCGCTATTGTAAAATTCATGTTATATGGAGGGGGCAAAGTTTTCAGGGTGTTGTTTAGAATGGGAA
GATGTCCCTTGTATCACCATGGACCCTCATGATAATTTTGTTTCTTTCACTTTCTACTCTGTTGACAACC
ATTGTCTCCTCTTATTTTCTTTTCATTTTCTGTAACTTTTTCGTTAAACTTTAGCTTGCATTTGTAACGA
ATTTTTAAATTCACTTTTGTTTATTTGTCAGATTGTAAGTACTTTCTCTAATCACTTTTTTTTCAAGGCA
ATCAGGGTATATTATATTGTACTTCAGCACAGTTTTAGAGAACAATTGTTATAATTAAATGATAAGGTAG
AATATTTCTGCATATAAATTCTGGCTGGCGTGGAAATATTCTTATTGGTAGAAACAACTACATCCTGGTC
ATCATCCTGCCTTTCTCTTTATGGTTACAATGATATACACTGTTTGAGATGAGGATAAAATACTCTGAGT
CCAAACCGGGCCCCTCTGCTAACCATGTTCATGCCTTCTTCTTTTTCCTACAGCTCCTGGGCAACGTGCT
GGTTATTGTGCTGTCTCATCATTTTGGCAAAGAATTGTAATACGACTCACTATAGGGCGAATTGATATGT
CTAGATTAGATAAAAGTAAAGTGATTAACAGCGCATTAGAGCTGCTTAATGAGGTCGGAATCGAAGGTTT
AACAACCCGTAAACTCGCCCAGAAGCTAGGTGTAGAGCAGCCTACATTGTATTGGCATGTAAAAAATAAG
CGGGCTTTGCTCGACGCCTTAGCCATTGAGATGTTAGATAGGCACCATACTCACTTTTGCCCTTTAGAAG
GGGAAAGCTGGCAAGATTTTTTACGTAATAACGCTAAAAGTTTTAGATGTGCTTTACTAAGTCATCGCGA
TGGAGCAAAAGTACATTTAGGTACACGGCCTACAGAAAAACAGTATGAAACTCTCGAAAATCAATTAGCC
TTTTTATGCCAACAAGGTTTTTCACTAGAGAATGCATTATATGCACTCAGCGCTGTGGGGCATTTTACTT
TAGGTTGCGTATTGGAAGATCAAGAGCATCAAGTCGCTAAAGAAGAAAGGGAAACACCTACTACTGATAG
TATGCCGCCATTATTACGACAAGCTATCGAATTATTTGATCACCAAGGTGCAGAGCCAGCCTTCTTATTC
GGCCTTGAATTGATCATATGCGGATTAGAAAAACAACTTAAATGTGAAAGTGGGTCCGCGTACAGCGGAT
CCCGGGAATTCAGATCTTATTAAAGCAGAACTTGTTTATTGCAGCTTATAATGGTTACAAATAAAGCAAT
AGCATCACAAATTTCACAAATAAAGCATTTTTTTCACTGCATTCTAGTTGTGGTTTGTCCAAACTCATCA
ATGTATCTTATCATGTCTGGTCGAATCCATGGCGCAGAACTGGTAGGTATGGAAGATCCGCGTTGACATT
GATTATTGACTAGTTATTAATAGTAATCAATTACGGGGTCATTAGTTCATAGCCCATATATGGAGTTCCG
CGTTACATAACTTACGGTAAATGGCCCGCCTGGCTGACCGCCCAACGACCCCCGCCCATTGACGTCAATA
ATGACGTATGTTCCCATAGTAACGCCAATAGGGACTTTCCATTGACGTCAATGGGTGGAGTATTTACGGT
AAACTGCCCACTTGGCAGTACATCAAGTGTATCATATGCCAAGTACGCCCCCTATTGACGTCAATGACGG
TAAATGGCCCGCCTGGCATTATGCCCAGTACATGACCTTATGGGACTTTCCTACTTGGCAGTACATCTAC
GTATTAGTCATCGCTATTACCATGGTGATGCGGTTTTGGCAGTACATCAATGGGCGTGGATAGCGGTTTG
ACTCACGGGGATTTCCAAGTCTCCACCCCATTGACGTCAATGGGAGTTTGTTTTGGCACCAAAATCAACG
GGACTTTCCAAAATGTCGTAACAACTCCGCCCCATTGACGCAAATGGGCGGTAGGCGTGTACGGTGGGAG
GTCTATATAAGCAGAGCTCTCCCTATCAGTGATAGAGATCTCCCTATCAGTGATAGAGATCGTCGACGAG
CTCGTTTAGTGAACCGTCAGATCGCCTGGAGACGCCATCCACGCTGTTTTGACCTCCATAGAAGACACCG
GGACCGATCCAGCCTCCGGACTCTAGCGTTTAAACTTAAGCTTACCACCATGGATTATAAAGACGATGAT
GACAAGCACCACCACCACCACCACGACAAGGATTGTGAAATGAAACGCACCACACTGGACAGCCCTTTGG
GGAAGCTGGAGCTGTCTGGTTGTGAGCAGGGTCTGCACGAAATAATTTTTCTGGGCAAGGGGACGTCTGC
AGCTGATGCCGTGGAGGTCCCAGCCCCCGCTGCGGTTCTCGGAGGTCCGGAGCCCCTGATGCAGGCTACA
GCCTGGCTGAATGCCTATTTCCACCAGCCCGAGGCTATCGAAGAGTTCCCCGTGCCGGCTCTTCACCATC
CCGTTTTCCAGCAAGAGTCGTTCACCAGACAGGTGTTATGGAAGCTGCTGAAGGTTGTGAAATTCGGAGA
AGTGATTTCTTACTCTCACTTAGCAGCCCTGGCAGGCAACCCCGCAGCCACGGCAGCAGTGAAGACGGCA
CTGAGTGGCAATCCTGTCCCTATCCTGATCCCGTGCCACAGAGTGGTCCAGGGGGATTTGGATGTGGGCG
GTTACGAGGGTGGACTGGCCGTGAAGGAATGGCTTCTGGCCCATGAAGGCCACCGGTTGGGGAAGCCAGG
CTTGGGATTCGAACTGGAGGTGCTGTTCCAGGGCCCCGGTACCGCCATCACAAGTTTGTACAAAAAAGCA
GGCTTAATGGCCTCCAACTTTAAGAAGGCAAACATGGCATCAAGTTCTCAGCGAAAAAGAATGAGCCCTA
AGCCTGAGCTTACTGAAGAGCAAAAGCAGGAGATCCGGGAAGCTTTTGATCTTTTCGATGCGGATGGAAC
TGGCACCATAGATGTTAAAGAACTGAAGGTGGCAATGAGGGCCCTGGGCTTTGAACCCAAGAAAGAAGAA
ATTAAGAAAATGATAAGTGAAATTGATAAGGAAGGGACAGGAAAAATGAACTTTGGTGACTTTTTAACTG
TGATGACCCAGAAAATGTCTGAGAAAGATACTAAAGAAGAAATCCTGAAAGCTTTCAAGCTCTTTGATGA
TGATGAAACTGGGAAGATTTCGTTCAAAAATCTGAAACGCGTGGCCAAGGAGTTGGGTGAGAACCTGACT
GATGAGGAGCTGCAGGAAATGATTGATGAAGCTGATCGAGATGGAGATGGAGAGGTCAGTGAGCAAGAGT
TCCTGCGCATCATGAAAAAGACCAGCCTCTATTAATGATACCCAGCTTTC
Features (pLannotate 1.2.2; 30 found; start..end, strand, type, name):
    433..1990    -  rep_origin     oriP (fragment): Epstein-Barr virus oriP replication origin (Yates et al., 2000)
   2103..2321    -  CDS            gL (fragment): GL_EBVB9 - Experimental evidence at protein level: Swiss-Prot protein existence level 1. The heterodimer glycoprotein H-glycoprotein L is required for the fusion of viral and plasma membranes leading to virus entry into the host cell. Acts as a functional inhibitor of gH and maintains gH in an inhibited form. Upon binding to host integrins, gL dissociates from gH leading to activation of the viral fusion glycoproteins gB and gH. Fusion of EBV with B-lymphocytes requires the additional receptor- binding protein gp42, which forms a complex with gH/gL. The heterodimer gH/gL targets also host EPHA
   2404..4329    -  CDS            EBNA1: Epstein-Barr nuclear antigen 1, also known as EBNA-1 crucial for latent viral infection, and for episomal amplification of vectors containing the oriP origin (Okita et al., 2013)
   4367..4711    -  CDS            BRRF2_EBVB9 (fragment): Protein inferred from homology: Swiss-Prot protein existence level 3. From Epstein-Barr virus (strain B95-8) (HHV-4) (Human herpesvirus 4).
   4714..4737    -  promoter       tet promoter (fragment): E. coli promoter for tetracycline efflux protein gene
   4850..4954    +  promoter       AmpR promoter: bla
   4955..5815    +  CDS            AmpR: β-lactamase; bla; confers resistance to ampicillin, carbenicillin, and related antibiotics
   5986..6574    +  rep_origin     ori: high-copy-number ColE1/pMB1/pBR322/pUC origin of replication
   6620..6743    -  CDS            TcR (fragment): tetracycline efflux protein; tet; confers resistance to tetracycline
   6781..7078    +  promoter       SV40 promoter: SV40 enhancer and early promoter
   7155..7754    +  CDS            PuroR: puromycin N-acetyltransferase; pac from Streptomyces alboniger; confers resistance to puromycin
   7845..7979    +  polyA_signal   SV40 poly(A) signal: SV40 polyadenylation signal
   8101..8153    -  misc_feature   bom (fragment): basis of mobility region from pBR322
   8284..8377    +  ncRNA          Retro dr1: Accession: RF00214 - Retrovirus direct repeat 1 (dr1)
   8413..8674    +  promoter       RSV promoter: Rous sarcoma virus enhancer/promoter
   8700..8760    +  promoter       SV40 promoter (fragment): SV40 early promoter
   8791..9363    +  intron         β-globin intron: intron from rabbit β-globin gene
   9418..9436    +  promoter       T7 promoter: promoter for bacteriophage T7 RNA polymerase
   9447..10067   +  CDS            tetR: TETR2_ECOLX - Experimental evidence at protein level: Swiss-Prot protein existence level 1. TetR is the repressor of the tetracycline resistance element; its N-terminal region forms a helix-turn-helix structure and binds DNA. Binding of tetracycline to TetR reduces the repressor affinity for the tetracycline resistance gene (tetA) promoter operator sites. From Escherichia coli.
  10109..10230   +  polyA_signal   SV40 poly(A) signal: SV40 polyadenylation signal
  10285..10664   +  enhancer       CMV enhancer: human cytomegalovirus immediate early enhancer
  10665..10868   +  promoter       CMV promoter: human cytomegalovirus (CMV) immediate early promoter
  10870..10889   +  promoter       PLtetO-1 promoter (fragment): modified phage lambda PL promoter with tet operator sites (Lutz and Bujard, 1997)
  10891..10910   +  promoter       PLtetO-1 promoter (fragment): modified phage lambda PL promoter with tet operator sites (Lutz and Bujard, 1997)
  10918..10951   +  promoter       TRE3GV promoter (fragment): 3rd-generation Tet-responsive promoter that can be activated by binding of Tet-On® 3G, optimized for retroviral and lentiviral vectors
  11067..11084   +  CDS            9xHis (fragment): 9xHis affinity tag
  11085..11627   +  CDS            MGMT (fragment): MGMT_HUMAN - Experimental evidence at protein level: Swiss-Prot protein existence level 1. Involved in the cellular defense against the biological effects of O6-methylguanine (O6-MeG) and O4-methylthymine (O4-MeT) in DNA. Repairs the methylated nucleobase in DNA by stoichiometrically transferring the methyl group to a cysteine residue in the enzyme. This is a suicide reaction: the enzyme is irreversibly inactivated. From Homo sapiens (Human).
  11670..11694   +  protein_bind   attB1: mutant version of attB; recombination site for the Gateway® BP reaction BP Clonase™
  11697..12212   +  CDS            CETN2: CETN2_HUMAN - Also known as CALT, CEN2. Experimental evidence at protein level: Swiss-Prot protein existence level 1. As a component of the TREX-2 complex, involved in the export of mRNAs to the cytoplasm through the nuclear pores. From Homo sapiens (Human).
  12220..14      -  protein_bind   attB2 (across the origin): mutant version of attB; recombination site for the Gateway® BP reaction BP Clonase™
