[The description below was written by a language model from this plasmid's Addgene catalogue record and pLannotate feature annotations shown in this document.]
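Description:
pEBTetD-SNAP-Centrin2 is an Epstein-Barr virus-based episomal mammalian expression plasmid built on the pEBTetD backbone, designed for tetracycline/doxycycline-regulated expression of human Centrin2 (CETN2) fused at its N terminus to SNAP-tag. In E. coli it is propagated through a high-copy ColE1/pUC-type origin with ampicillin resistance. In human cells the EBV oriP origin and the EBNA1 gene allow the plasmid to replicate and be retained as an extrachromosomal episome, and an SV40 promoter-driven puromycin N-acetyltransferase cassette lets transfected populations be selected without integration.

Regulation is self-contained. A TetR repressor gene, sitting downstream of RSV and SV40 promoter elements and a rabbit β-globin intron and ending in an SV40 poly(A) signal, is carried on the same plasmid as the payload. The payload is driven by the CMV enhancer/promoter followed by two tet operator sites (CMV-TetO2), so TetR blocks transcription until a tetracycline-class inducer releases it. The open reading frame carries N-terminal FLAG and His tags (only the His tag is annotated), then the SNAP-tag, which the annotation detects as a fragment of human MGMT, the alkyltransferase from which SNAP-tag was engineered. It continues through an attB1 site left by Gateway cloning into CETN2, with attB2 downstream. No polyadenylation signal is annotated after the insert, matching the depositor's note that a polyadenylation deletion gives low protein levels.

The sequenced version is about 120 nt shorter than the depositor's sequence, with the difference falling in the oriP region. The construct is used to covalently label centrosomal Centrin2 with SNAP substrates, for example for fluorescence imaging or chemical crosslinking studies of centrosomal proteins.
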