Addgene plasmid #136785: pEBTetD-SNAP-Centrin2
Purpose: Mammalian expression of the centrosomal protein Centrin2 N-terminally fused to SNAP-tag
Depositing lab: Kai Johnsson. Depositing organization: Swiss Federal Institute of Technology (EPFL). Publication: Selective chemical crosslinking reveals a Cep57-Cep63-Cep152 centrosomal complex. Lukinavicius G, Lavogina D, Orpinell M, Umezawa K, Reymond L, Garin N, Gonczy P, Johnsson K. Curr Biol. 2013 Feb 4;23(3):265-70. doi: 10.1016/j.cub.2012.12.030. Epub 2013 Jan 17. PubMed 23333316.
Backbone
  Vector backbone: pEBTetD
  Backbone size w/o insert (bp): 10960
  Vector type: Mammalian Expression
  Selectable markers: Puromycin
Growth in bacteria
  Bacterial resistance: Ampicillin, 100 μg/mL
  Growth temperature: 37°C
  Growth strain: DH5alpha
  Copy number: High Copy
Gene/Insert
  Gene/Insert name: SNAP-Centrin2
  Species: H. sapiens (human), Synthetic
  Insert size (bp): 1392
  Entrez Gene: CETN2 (a.k.a. CALT, CEN2)
  Promoter: CMV-TetO2
  Tag / fusion protein: FLAG-tag / His-tag (N terminal on insert)
  Cloning method: Gateway Cloning
  Sequencing primers: 5′ CMV_Fwd
Terms and licenses: Academic/Nonprofit Terms; Industry Terms: Not Available to Industry
Depositor comments: PolyAdenylation RNA deletion - low protein expression level
How to cite: pEBTetD-SNAP-Centrin2 was a gift from Kai Johnsson (Addgene plasmid # 136785 ; http://n2t.net/addgene:136785 ; RRID:Addgene_136785)
