>Addgene plasmid #136785 | pEBTetD-SNAP-Centrin2 | depositor partial sequence | sequence record 264004 | Insert Sequence
ATGGGCGGTAGGCGTGTACGGTGGGAGGTCTATATAAGCAGAGCTCTCCCTATCAGTGATAGAGATCTCC
CTATCAGTGATAGAGATCGTCGACGAGCTCGTTTAGTGAACCGTCAGATCGCCTGGAGACGCCATCCACG
CTGTTTTGACCTCCATAGAAGACACCGGGACCGATCCAGCCTCCGGACTCTAGCGTTTAAACTTAAGCTT
ACCACCATGGATTATAAAGACGATGATGACAAGCACCACCACCACCACCACGACAAGGATTGTGAAATGA
AACGCACCACACTGGACAGCCCTTTGGGGAAGCTGGAGCTGTCTGGTTGTGAGCAGGGTCTGCACGAAAT
AATTTTTCTGGGCAAGGGGACGTCTGCAGCTGATGCCGTGGAGGTCCCAGCCCCCGCTGCGGTTCTCGGA
GGTCCGGAGCCCCTGATGCAGGCTACAGCCTGGCTGAATGCCTATTTCCACCAGCCCGAGGCTATCGAAG
AGTTCCCCGTGCCGGCTCTTCACCATCCCGTTTTCCAGCAAGAGTCGTTCACCAGACAGGTGTTATGGAA
GCTGCTGAAGGTTGTGAAATTCGGAGAAGTGATTTCTTACTCTCACTTAGCAGCCCTGGCAGGCAACCCC
GCAGCCACGGCAGCAGTGAAGACGGCACTGAGTGGCAATCCTGTCCCTATCCTGATCCCGTGCCACAGAG
TGGTCCAGGGGGATTTGGATGTGGGCGGTTACGAGGGTGGACTGGCCGTGAAGGAATGGCTTCTGGCCCA
TGAAGGCCACCGGTTGGGGAAGCCAGGCTTGGGATTCGAACTGGAGGTGCTGTTCCAGGGCCCCGGTACC
GCCATCACAAGTTTGTACAAAAAAGCAGGCTTAATGGCCTCCAACTTTAAGAAGGCAAACATGGCATCAA
GTTCTCAGCGAAAAAGAATGAGCCCTAAGCCTGAGCTTACTGAAGAGCAAAAGCAGGAGATCCGGGAAGC
TTTTGATCTTTTCGATGCGGATGGAACTGGCACCATAGATGTTAAAGAACTGAAGGTGGCAATGAGGGCC
CTGGGCTTTGAACCCAAGAAAGAAGAAATTAAGAAAATGATAAGTGAAATTGATAAGGAAGGGACAGGAA
AAATGAACTTTGGTGACTTTTTAACTGTGATGACCCAGAAAATGTCTGAGAAAGATACTAAAGAAGAAAT
CCTGAAAGCTTTCAAGCTCTTTGATGATGATGAAACTGGGAAGATTTCGTTCAAAAATCTGAAACGCGTG
GCCAAGGAGTTGGGTGAGAACCTGACTGATGAGGAGCTGCAGGAAATGATTGATGAAGCTGATCGAGATG
GAGATGGAGAGGTCAGTGAGCAAGAGTTCCTGCGCATCATGAAAAAGACCAGCCTCTATTAA
